Addgene plasmid #78164: sgTP53_3
Purpose: sgTP53
Depositing lab: William Hahn. Depositing organization: Dana-Farber Cancer Institute. Publication: Integrated genetic and pharmacologic interrogation of rare cancers. Hong AL, Tseng YY, Cowley GS, Jonas O, Cheah JH, Kynnap BD, Doshi MB, Oh C, Meyer SC, Church AJ, Gill S, Bielski CM, Keskula P, Imamovic A, Howell S, Kryukov GV, Clemons PA, Tsherniak A, Vazquez F, Crompton BD, Shamji AF, Rodriguez-Galindo C, Janeway KA, Roberts CW, Stegmaier K, van Hummelen P, Cima MJ, Langer RS, Garraway LA, Schreiber SL, Root DE, Hahn WC, Boehm JS. Nat Commun. 2016 Jun 22;7:11987. doi: 10.1038/ncomms11987. PubMed 27329820.
Backbone
  Vector backbone: lentiGuide-Puro
  Backbone manufacturer: Addgene plasmid 52963
  Backbone size w/o insert (bp): 10183
  Vector type: Mammalian Expression, Lentiviral, CRISPR
  Selectable markers: Puromycin
Growth in bacteria
  Bacterial resistance: Ampicillin, 100 μg/mL
  Growth temperature: 37°C
  Growth strain: NEB Stable
  Copy number: Unknown
Gene/Insert
  Gene/Insert name: TP53
  gRNA/shRNA sequence: CACCGCCCCTTGCCGTCCCAAGCAA
  Species: H. sapiens (human)
  Entrez Gene: TP53 (a.k.a. BCC7, BMFS5, LFS1, P53, TRP53)
  Promoter: hU6
  Cloning method: Unknown
  Sequencing primers: 5′ hU6-F; 3′ WPRE-R
Resource information
  A portion of this plasmid was derived from a plasmid made by: The RNAi Consortium / Broad Institute
Terms and licenses: Academic/Nonprofit Terms; Industry Terms: Not Available to Industry
How to cite: sgTP53_3 was a gift from William Hahn (Addgene plasmid # 78164 ; http://n2t.net/addgene:78164 ; RRID:Addgene_78164)
