[The description below was written by a language model from this plasmid's Addgene catalogue record.]
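Description:
sgTP53_3 is a lentiviral CRISPR guide-RNA plasmid built on the lentiGuide-Puro backbone, listed at about 10.2 kb without insert, and classified as a mammalian expression, lentiviral and CRISPR vector. It is propagated in E. coli under ampicillin selection. The record names a recombination-deficient strain as the growth host, a common choice for lentiviral plasmids because their repeated LTR sequences are prone to rearrangement. The copy number is listed as unknown, and no feature table accompanies the entry, so individual backbone elements cannot be confirmed beyond what the catalogue fields imply.

The payload is a single guide RNA targeting human TP53, the gene encoding the p53 tumour suppressor. It is transcribed from the human U6 promoter, an RNA polymerase III promoter suited to short, defined transcripts such as sgRNAs. The "_3" in the name suggests it is one of a set of guides against the same gene, although the record does not say so. The listed 3′ sequencing primer indicates that a WPRE lies downstream of the guide cassette. Puromycin is the selectable marker for transduced mammalian cells, but the promoter driving it is not stated. The record lists no Cas9 component, and lentiGuide-Puro is a guide-only vector, so the plasmid is meant for cells that obtain Cas9 from a separate construct.

The stated purpose is simply to provide an sgRNA against TP53. In practice this means packaging the plasmid into lentivirus, transducing Cas9-expressing human cells, and selecting with puromycin to disrupt TP53. The associated publication concerns integrated genetic and pharmacologic interrogation of rare cancers, and part of the plasmid derives from material made by a large RNAi/functional genomics consortium.
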