>Addgene plasmid #78164 | sgTP53_3 | addgene partial sequence | sequence record 148810 | WPRE-R 5'-CATAGCGTAAAAGGAGCAACA-3'
TTTGTAATCCAGAGGTTGATTGTCGACTTAACGCGTTCAGGCACCGGGCTTGCGGGTCATGCACCAGGTG
CGCGGTCCTTCGGGCACCTCGACGTCGGCGGTGACGGTGAAGCCGAGCCGCTCGTAGAAGGGGAGGTTGC
GGGGCGCGGAGGTCTCCAGGAAGGCGGGCACCCCGGCGCGCTCGGCCGCCTCCACTCCGGGGAGCACGAC
GGCGCTGCCCAGACCCTTGCCCTGGTGGTCGGGCGAGACTCCGACGGTGGCCAGGAACCACGCGGGCTCC
TTGGGCCGGTGCGGCGCCAGGAGGCCTTCCATCTGTTGCTGCGCGGCCAGCCGGGAACCGCTCAACTCGG
CCATGCGCGGGCCGATCTCGGCGAACACCGCCCCCGCTTCGACGCTCTCCGGCGTGGTCCAGACCGCCAC
GGCGGCGCCGTCGTCCGCGACCCACACCTTGCCGATGTCGAGCCCGACGCGCGTGAGGAAGAGTTCTTGC
AGCTCGGTGACCCGCTCGATGTGGCGGTCCGGATCGACGGTGTGGCGCGTGGCGGGGTAGTCGGCGAACG
CGGCGGCGAGGGTGCGTACGGCCCTGGGGACGTCGTCGCGGGTGGCGAGGCGCACCGTGGGCTTGTACTC
GGTCATGGTGGCCGTACGTCACGACACCTGAAATGGAAGAAAAAAACTTTGAACCACTGTCTGAGGCTTG
AGAATGAACCAAGATCCAAACTCAAAAAGGGCAAATTCCAAGGAGAATTACATCAAGTGCCAAGCTGGCC
TAACTTCAGTCTCCACCCACTCAGTGTGGGGAAACTCCATCGCATAAAACCCCTCCCCCCAACCTAAAGA
CGACGTACTCCAAAAGCTCGAGAACTAATCGAGGTGCCTGGACGGCGCCCGGTACTCCGTGGA
