>Addgene plasmid #78164 | sgTP53_3 | addgene partial sequence | sequence record 148811 | hU6-F 5'-GAGGGCCTATTTCCCATGATT-3'
ATCAGGGCTGTTAGAGAGATAATTAGAATTAATTTGACTGGTAAACACAAAGATATTAGTACAAAATACG
TGACGTAGAAAGTAATAATTTCTTGGGTAGTTTGCAGTTTTAAAATTATGTTTTAAAATGGACTATCATA
TGCTTACCGTAACTTGAAAGTATTTCGATTTCTTGGCTTTATATATCTTGTGGAAAGGACGAAACACCGC
CCCTTGCCGTCCCAAGCAAGTTTTAGAGCTAGAAATAGCAAGTTAAAATAAGGCTAGTCCGTTATCAACT
TGAAAAAGTGGCACCGAGTCGGTGCTTTTTTAAGCTTGGCGTAACTAGATCTTGAGACAAATGGCAGTAT
TCATCCACAATTTTAAAAGAAAAGGGGGGATTGGGGGGTACAGTGCAGGGGAAAGAATAGTAGACATAAT
AGCAACAGACATACAAACTAAAGAATTACAAAAACAAATTACAAAAATTCAAAATTTTCGGGTTTATTAC
AGGGACAGCAGAGATCCACTTTGGCGCCGGCTCGAGGGGGCCCGGGTGCAAAGATGGATAAAGTTTTAAA
CAGAGAGGAATCTTTGCAGCTAATGGACCTTCTAGGTCTTGAAAGGAGTGGGAATTGGCTCCGGTGCCCG
TCAGTGGGCAGAGCGCACATCGCCCACAGTCCCCGAGAAGTTGGGGGGAGGGGTCGGCAATTGATCCGGT
GCCTAGAGAAGGTGGCGCGGGGTAAACTGGGAAAGTGATGTCGTGTACTGGCTCCGCCTTTTTCCCGAGG
GTGGGGGAGAACCGTATATAAGTGCAGTAGTCGCCGTGAACGTTCTTTTTCGCAACGGGTTTGCCGCCAG
AACACAGGTAAGTGCCGTGTGTGGTTCCCGCGGGCCTGGCCTCTTTACGGGTTATGGCCCCTTGCGTGCC
TTGAATTACTTCCCCCTGGCTGCAGTACGTGATTCTTGGA
